Addgene plasmid #21117: pGL3con-miR15aBul
Depositing lab: Joshua Mendell. Depositing organization: Johns Hopkins University and School of Medicine. Publication: Cell-cell contact globally activates microRNA biogenesis. Hwang HW, Wentzel EA, Mendell JT. Proc Natl Acad Sci U S A. 2009 Apr 28;106(17):7016-21. doi: 10.1073/pnas.0811523106. PubMed 19359480.
Backbone
  Vector backbone: pGL3-control
  Backbone manufacturer: Promega
  Backbone size w/o insert (bp): 5256
  Vector type: Mammalian Expression
Growth in bacteria
  Bacterial resistance: Ampicillin, 100 μg/mL
  Growth temperature: 37°C
  Growth strain: DH5alpha
  Copy number: High Copy
Gene/Insert
  Gene/Insert name: hsa-miR-15a sensor
  Species: Sequences containing three hsa-miR-15a complementary sites (with mismatches)
  Insert size (bp): 90
  Cloning method: Restriction Enzyme; 5′ cloning site XbaI (destroyed during cloning); 3′ cloning site XbaI (destroyed during cloning)
  Sequencing primers: 5′ GTACCGAAAGGTCTTACCG
Terms and licenses: Academic/Nonprofit Terms; Industry Terms: Not Available to Industry
How to cite: pGL3con-miR15aBul was a gift from Joshua Mendell (Addgene plasmid # 21117 ; http://n2t.net/addgene:21117 ; RRID:Addgene_21117)
