[The description below was written by a language model from this plasmid's Addgene catalogue record and pLannotate feature annotations shown in this document.]
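Description:
pGL3con-miR15aBul is a mammalian luciferase reporter plasmid built on the Promega pGL3-control backbone and designed as a sensor for the activity of the human microRNA hsa-miR-15a. It is propagated in E. coli as a high-copy plasmid through a ColE1/pUC-type origin and selected with ampicillin via the β-lactamase gene and its native promoter. An f1 phage origin is also present. Short annotated fragments of TcR, lacZα and SV40 large T antigen appear to be backbone remnants rather than functional genes.

The reporter unit consists of the SV40 early promoter driving the enhanced firefly luciferase gene (luc+), followed by an SV40 polyadenylation signal and a downstream SV40 enhancer/promoter fragment characteristic of the pGL3-control design. A synthetic poly(A) signal and a transcriptional pause site upstream of the promoter limit read-through transcription from the backbone. The 90 bp insert was cloned into the XbaI site, which was destroyed in the process. It is not annotated in the feature table, but the gap between the end of the luciferase coding sequence and the poly(A) signal is consistent with placement in the 3′ untranslated region. The insert carries three sites complementary to miR-15a that contain mismatches. The "Bul" in the name probably refers to bulged, imperfectly paired sites, although the record does not say so.

Binding of miR-15a-loaded silencing complexes to these sites should reduce luciferase output, so the construct reports functional miR-15a levels in transfected cells. The associated publication concerns the activation of microRNA biogenesis by cell-cell contact.
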