Features (pLannotate 1.2.2; 13 found; start..end, strand, type, name):
     48..244     +  promoter       SV40 promoter: SV40 early promoter
    280..1932    +  CDS            luciferase: firefly luciferase; luc+; enhanced luc+ version of the luciferase gene
   2063..2184    -  polyA_signal   SV40 poly(A) signal: SV40 polyadenylation signal
   2207..2275    -  CDS            large T antigen (fragment): large T antigen from SV40 (simian virus 40)
   2297..2531    -  promoter       SV40 promoter (fragment): SV40 enhancer and early promoter
   2537..2669    +  CDS            TcR (fragment): tetracycline efflux protein; tet; confers resistance to tetracycline
   2849..3437    -  rep_origin     ori: high-copy-number ColE1/pMB1/pBR322/pUC origin of replication
   3608..4468    -  CDS            AmpR: β-lactamase; bla; confers resistance to ampicillin, carbenicillin, and related antibiotics
   4469..4573    -  promoter       AmpR promoter: bla
   4600..5028    +  rep_origin     f1 ori (sequence partly withheld): f1 bacteriophage origin of replication; arrow indicates direction of (+) strand synthesis
   5060..5127    -  CDS            lacZα (fragment): LacZα fragment of β-galactosidase; lacZ fragment
   5186..5234    +  polyA_signal   poly(A) signal: synthetic polyadenylation signal
   5248..5339    +  misc_feature   pause site: RNA polymerase II transcriptional pause signal from the human α2 globin gene
>Addgene plasmid #21117 | pGL3con-miR15aBul | depositor full sequence | sequence record 9795 | Author sequence
GGTACCGAGCTCTTACGCGTGCTAGCCCGGGCTCGAGATCTGCGATCTGCATCTCAATTAGTCAGCAACC
ATAGTCCCGCCCCTAACTCCGCCCATCCCGCCCCTAACTCCGCCCAGTTCCGCCCATTCTCCGCCCCATC
GCTGACTAATTTTTTTTATTTATGCAGAGGCCGAGGCCGCCTCGGCCTCTGAGCTATTCCAGAAGTAGTG
AGGAGGCTTTTTTGGAGGCCTAGGCTTTTGCAAAAAGCTTGGCATTCCGGTACTGTTGGTAAAGCCACCA
TGGAAGACGCCAAAAACATAAAGAAAGGCCCGGCGCCATTCTATCCGCTGGAAGATGGAACCGCTGGAGA
GCAACTGCATAAGGCTATGAAGAGATACGCCCTGGTTCCTGGAACAATTGCTTTTACAGATGCACATATC
GAGGTGGACATCACTTACGCTGAGTACTTCGAAATGTCCGTTCGGTTGGCAGAAGCTATGAAACGATATG
GGCTGAATACAAATCACAGAATCGTCGTATGCAGTGAAAACTCTCTTCAATTCTTTATGCCGGTGTTGGG
CGCGTTATTTATCGGAGTTGCAGTTGCGCCCGCGAACGACATTTATAATGAACGTGAATTGCTCAACAGT
ATGGGCATTTCGCAGCCTACCGTGGTGTTCGTTTCCAAAAAGGGGTTGCAAAAAATTTTGAACGTGCAAA
AAAAGCTCCCAATCATCCAAAAAATTATTATCATGGATTCTAAAACGGATTACCAGGGATTTCAGTCGAT
GTACACGTTCGTCACATCTCATCTACCTCCCGGTTTTAATGAATACGATTTTGTGCCAGAGTCCTTCGAT
AGGGACAAGACAATTGCACTGATCATGAACTCCTCTGGATCTACTGGTCTGCCTAAAGGTGTCGCTCTGC
CTCATAGAACTGCCTGCGTGAGATTCTCGCATGCCAGAGATCCTATTTTTGGCAATCAAATCATTCCGGA
TACTGCGATTTTAAGTGTTGTTCCATTCCATCACGGTTTTGGAATGTTTACTACACTCGGATATTTGATA
TGTGGATTTCGAGTCGTCTTAATGTATAGATTTGAAGAAGAGCTGTTTCTGAGGAGCCTTCAGGATTACA
AGATTCAAAGTGCGCTGCTGGTGCCAACCCTATTCTCCTTCTTCGCCAAAAGCACTCTGATTGACAAATA
CGATTTATCTAATTTACACGAAATTGCTTCTGGTGGCGCTCCCCTCTCTAAGGAAGTCGGGGAAGCGGTT
GCCAAGAGGTTCCATCTGCCAGGTATCAGGCAAGGATATGGGCTCACTGAGACTACATCAGCTATTCTGA
TTACACCCGAGGGGGATGATAAACCGGGCGCGGTCGGTAAAGTTGTTCCATTTTTTGAAGCGAAGGTTGT
GGATCTGGATACCGGGAAAACGCTGGGCGTTAATCAAAGAGGCGAACTGTGTGTGAGAGGTCCTATGATT
ATGTCCGGTTATGTAAACAATCCGGAAGCGACCAACGCCTTGATTGACAAGGATGGATGGCTACATTCTG
GAGACATAGCTTACTGGGACGAAGACGAACACTTCTTCATCGTTGACCGCCTGAAGTCTCTGATTAAGTA
CAAAGGCTATCAGGTGGCTCCCGCTGAATTGGAATCCATCTTGCTCCAACACCCCAACATCTTCGACGCA
GGTGTCGCAGGTCTTCCCGACGATGACGCCGGTGAACTTCCCGCCGCCGTTGTTGTTTTGGAGCACGGAA
AGACGATGACGGAAAAAGAGATCGTGGATTACGTCGCCAGTCAAGTAACAACCGCGAAAAAGTTGCGCGG
AGGAGTTGTGTTTGTGGACGAAGTACCGAAAGGTCTTACCGGAAAACTCGACGCAAGAAAAATCAGAGAG
ATCCTCATAAAGGCCAAGAAGGGCGGAAAGATCGCCGTGTAATTCTAGTCACAAACCATATACTGCTGCT
AGTGATCCACAAACCATATACTGCTGCTAGTGATCCACAAACCATATACTGCTGCTAACTAGTACTAGAG
TCGGGGCGGCCGGCCGCTTCGAGCAGACATGATAAGATACATTGATGAGTTTGGACAAACCACAACTAGA
ATGCAGTGAAAAAAATGCTTTATTTGTGAAATTTGTGATGCTATTGCTTTATTTGTAACCATTATAAGCT
GCAATAAACAAGTTAACAACAACAATTGCATTCATTTTATGTTTCAGGTTCAGGGGGAGGTGTGGGAGGT
TTTTTAAAGCAAGTAAAACCTCTACAAATGTGGTAAAATCGATAAGGATCTGAACGATGGAGCGGAGAAT
GGGCGGAACTGGGCGGAGTTAGGGGCGGGATGGGCGGAGTTAGGGGCGGGACTATGGTTGCTGACTAATT
GAGATGCATGCTTTGCATACTTCTGCCTGCTGGGGAGCCTGGGGACTTTCCACACCTGGTTGCTGACTAA
TTGAGATGCATGCTTTGCATACTTCTGCCTGCTGGGGAGCCTGGGGACTTTCCACACCCTAACTGACACA
CATTCCACAGCGGATCCGTCGACCGATGCCCTTGAGAGCCTTCAACCCAGTCAGCTCCTTCCGGTGGGCG
CGGGGCATGACTATCGTCGCCGCACTTATGACTGTCTTCTTTATCATGCAACTCGTAGGACAGGTGCCGG
CAGCGCTCTTCCGCTTCCTCGCTCACTGACTCGCTGCGCTCGGTCGTTCGGCTGCGGCGAGCGGTATCAG
CTCACTCAAAGGCGGTAATACGGTTATCCACAGAATCAGGGGATAACGCAGGAAAGAACATGTGAGCAAA
AGGCCAGCAAAAGGCCAGGAACCGTAAAAAGGCCGCGTTGCTGGCGTTTTTCCATAGGCTCCGCCCCCCT
GACGAGCATCACAAAAATCGACGCTCAAGTCAGAGGTGGCGAAACCCGACAGGACTATAAAGATACCAGG
CGTTTCCCCCTGGAAGCTCCCTCGTGCGCTCTCCTGTTCCGACCCTGCCGCTTACCGGATACCTGTCCGC
CTTTCTCCCTTCGGGAAGCGTGGCGCTTTCTCATAGCTCACGCTGTAGGTATCTCAGTTCGGTGTAGGTC
GTTCGCTCCAAGCTGGGCTGTGTGCACGAACCCCCCGTTCAGCCCGACCGCTGCGCCTTATCCGGTAACT
ATCGTCTTGAGTCCAACCCGGTAAGACACGACTTATCGCCACTGGCAGCAGCCACTGGTAACAGGATTAG
CAGAGCGAGGTATGTAGGCGGTGCTACAGAGTTCTTGAAGTGGTGGCCTAACTACGGCTACACTAGAAGA
ACAGTATTTGGTATCTGCGCTCTGCTGAAGCCAGTTACCTTCGGAAAAAGAGTTGGTAGCTCTTGATCCG
GCAAACAAACCACCGCTGGTAGCGGTGGTTTTTTTGTTTGCAAGCAGCAGATTACGCGCAGAAAAAAAGG
ATCTCAAGAAGATCCTTTGATCTTTTCTACGGGGTCTGACGCTCAGTGGAACGAAAACTCACGTTAAGGG
ATTTTGGTCATGAGATTATCAAAAAGGATCTTCACCTAGATCCTTTTAAATTAAAAATGAAGTTTTAAAT
CAATCTAAAGTATATATGAGTAAACTTGGTCTGACAGTTACCAATGCTTAATCAGTGAGGCACCTATCTC
AGCGATCTGTCTATTTCGTTCATCCATAGTTGCCTGACTCCCCGTCGTGTAGATAACTACGATACGGGAG
GGCTTACCATCTGGCCCCAGTGCTGCAATGATACCGCGAGACCCACGCTCACCGGCTCCAGATTTATCAG
CAATAAACCAGCCAGCCGGAAGGGCCGAGCGCAGAAGTGGTCCTGCAACTTTATCCGCCTCCATCCAGTC
TATTAATTGTTGCCGGGAAGCTAGAGTAAGTAGTTCGCCAGTTAATAGTTTGCGCAACGTTGTTGCCATT
GCTACAGGCATCGTGGTGTCACGCTCGTCGTTTGGTATGGCTTCATTCAGCTCCGGTTCCCAACGATCAA
GGCGAGTTACATGATCCCCCATGTTGTGCAAAAAAGCGGTTAGCTCCTTCGGTCCTCCGATCGTTGTCAG
AAGTAAGTTGGCCGCAGTGTTATCACTCATGGTTATGGCAGCACTGCATAATTCTCTTACTGTCATGCCA
TCCGTAAGATGCTTTTCTGTGACTGGTGAGTACTCAACCAAGTCATTCTGAGAATAGTGTATGCGGCGAC
CGAGTTGCTCTTGCCCGGCGTCAATACGGGATAATACCGCGCCACATAGCAGAACTTTAAAAGTGCTCAT
CATTGGAAAACGTTCTTCGGGGCGAAAACTCTCAAGGATCTTACCGCTGTTGAGATCCAGTTCGATGTAA
CCCACTCGTGCACCCAACTGATCTTCAGCATCTTTTACTTTCACCAGCGTTTCTGGGTGAGCAAAAACAG
GAAGGCAAAATGCCGCAAAAAAGGGAATAAGGGCGACACGGAAATGTTGAATACTCATACTCTTCCTTTT
TCAATATTATTGAAGCATTTATCAGGGTTATTGTCTCATGAGCGGATACATATTTGAATGTATTTAGAAA
AATAAACAAATAGGGGTTCCGCGCACATTTCCCCGAAAAGTGCCACCTG
[124 nt withheld, positions 4600-4723]
C
[91 nt withheld, positions 4725-4815]
A
[49 nt withheld, positions 4817-4865]
CCTTTGACGTTGGAGTCCACGTTCTTT
[37 nt withheld, positions 4893-4929]
ACCCTATCTCGGTCTATTCTTTTGATTTATAAGGGATTTTGCCGATTTCGGCCTATTGGTTAAAAAATGA
GCTGATTTAACAAAAATTTAACGCGAATTTTAACAAAATATTAACGCTTACAATTTGCCATTCGCCATTC
AGGCTGCGCAACTGTTGGGAAGGGCGATCGGTGCGGGCCTCTTCGCTATTACGCCAGCCCAAGCTACCAT
GATAAGTAAGTAATATTAAGGTACGGGAGGTACTTGGAGCGGCCGCAATAAAATATCTTTATTTTCATTA
CATCTGTGTGTTGGTTTTTTGTGTGAATCGATAGTACTAACATACGCTCTCCATCAAAACAAAACGAAAC
AAAACAAACTAGCAAAATAGGCTGTCCCCAGTGCAAGTGCAGGTGCCAGAACATTTCTCTATCGATA
