>Addgene plasmid #21117 | pGL3con-miR15aBul | addgene partial sequence | sequence record 26935 | RVprimer3 5'-CTAGCAAAATAGGCTGTCCC-3'
GGAGGGCGACATTTCTCTATCGATAGGTACCGAGCTCTTACGCGTGCTAGCCCGGGCTCGAGATCTGCGA
TCTGCATCTCAATTAGTCAGCAACCATAGTCCCGCCCCTAACTCCGCCCATCCCGCCCCTAACTCCGCCC
AGTTCCGCCCATTCTCCGCCCCATCGCTGACTAATTTTTTTTATTTATGCAGAGGCCGAGGCCGCCTCGG
CCTCTGAGCTATTCCAGAAGTAGTGAGGAGGCTTTTTTGGAGGCCTAGGCTTTTGCAAAAAGCTTGGCAT
TCCGGTACTGTTGGTAAAGCCACCATGGAAGACGCCAAAAACATAAAGAAAGGCCCGGCGCCATTCTATC
CGCTGGAAGATGGAACCGCTGGAGAGCAACTGCATAAGGCTATGAAGAGATACGCCCTGGTTCCTGGAAC
AATTGCTTTTACAGATGCACATATCGAGGTGGACATCACTTACGCTGAGTACTTCGAAATGTCCGTTCGG
TTGGCAGAAGCTATGAAACGATATGGGCTGAATACAAATCACAGAATCGTCGTATGCAGTGAAAACTCTC
TTCAATTCTTTATGCCGGTGTTGGGCGCGTTATTTATCGGAGTTGCAGTTGCGCCCGCGAACGACATTTA
TAATGAACGTGAATTGCTCAACAGTATGGGCATTTCGCAGCCTACCGTGGTGTTCGTTTCCAAAAAGGGG
TTGCAAAAAATTTTGAACGTGCANANCAACCCCNNNNCATTTAANTTTTTNNTTNTGGATCTAAAACGGA
TACAGGGATTCAGTCGATGTACCGTNCGTCANTCTCATCTACTCCGGTTNATGATACNATTTGGCAATNC
TNNNANGAAAAAAATNCNTGNCAGATCTCGGANACGTNGCTANGG
